LOCUS       Exported 8518 bp ds-DNA circular SYN 12-MAY-2021
DEFINITION  synthetic circular DNA
ACCESSION   .
VERSION     .
KEYWORDS    pBABE-puro-DN-hTERT
SOURCE      synthetic DNA construct
  ORGANISM  synthetic DNA construct
REFERENCE   1 (bases 1 to 8518)
  AUTHORS   Hahn WC, Stewart SA, Brooks MW, York SG, Eaton E, Kurachi A,
            Beijersbergen RL, Knoll JH, Meyerson M, Weinberg RA
  TITLE     Inhibition of telomerase limits the growth of human cancer cells.
  JOURNAL   Nat Med 1999 Oct;5(10):1164-70.
  PUBMED    10502820
REFERENCE   2 (bases 1 to 8518)
  AUTHORS   .
  TITLE     Direct Submission
  JOURNAL   Exported May 12, 2021 from SnapGene Server 1.1.58
            http://www.snapgene.com
FEATURES             Location/Qualifiers
     source          1..8518
                     /organism="synthetic DNA construct"
                     /mol_type="other DNA"
     primer_bind     complement(2..21)
                     /label=pBR322ori-F
                     /note="pBR322 origin, forward primer"
     CDS             complement(670..1530)
                     /codon_start=1
                     /gene="bla"
                     /product="beta-lactamase"
                     /label=AmpR
                     /note="confers resistance to ampicillin, carbenicillin, and
                     related antibiotics"
                     /translation="MSIQHFRVALIPFFAAFCLPVFAHPETLVKVKDAEDQLGARVGYI
                     ELDLNSGKILESFRPEERFPMMSTFKVLLCGAVLSRIDAGQEQLGRRIHYSQNDLVEYS
                     PVTEKHLTDGMTVRELCSAAITMSDNTAANLLLTTIGGPKELTAFLHNMGDHVTRLDRW
                     EPELNEAIPNDERDTTMPVAMATTLRKLLTGELLTLASRQQLIDWMEADKVAGPLLRSA
                     LPAGWFIADKSGAGERGSRGIIAALGPDGKPSRIVVIYTTGSQATMDERNRQIAEIGAS
                     LIKHW"
     primer_bind     1293..1312
                     /label=Amp-R
                     /note="Ampicillin resistance gene, reverse primer"
     promoter        complement(1531..1635)
                     /gene="bla"
                     /label=AmpR promoter
     LTR             1666..2135
                     /note="long terminal repeat from Moloney murine leukemia
                     virus"
     misc_feature    2200..2399
                     /label=MMLV Psi
                     /note="packaging signal of Moloney murine leukemia virus
                     (MMLV)"
     CDS             2600..3016
                     /label=gag (truncated)
                     /note="truncated Moloney murine leukemia virus (MMLV) gag
                     gene lacking the start codon"
     primer_bind     2946..2968
                     /label=pLXSN 5'
                     /note="Murine stem cell virus, forward primer. Also called
                     MSCV"
     primer_bind     2984..3000
                     /label=pBABE 5'
                     /note="Psi packaging signal, forward primer for pBABE
                     vectors"
     CDS             complement(6144..6155)
                     /codon_start=1
                     /product="WELQut protease recognition and cleavage site"
                     /label=WELQut site
                     /translation="WELQ"
     primer_bind     complement(6506..6526)
                     /label=pBABE 3'
                     /note="SV40 enhancer, reverse primer for pBABE vectors"
     promoter        6511..6840
                     /label=SV40 promoter
                     /note="SV40 enhancer and early promoter"
     rep_origin      6691..6826
                     /label=SV40 ori
                     /note="SV40 origin of replication"
     primer_bind     6753..6772
                     /label=SV40pro-F
                     /note="SV40 promoter/origin, forward primer"
     CDS             6850..7449
                     /codon_start=1
                     /gene="pac from Streptomyces alboniger"
                     /product="puromycin N-acetyltransferase"
                     /label=PuroR
                     /note="confers resistance to puromycin"
                     /translation="MTEYKPTVRLATRDDVPRAVRTLAAAFADYPATRHTVDPDRHIER
                     VTELQELFLTRVGLDIGKVWVADDGAAVAVWTTPESVEAGAVFAEIGPRMAELSGSRLA
                     AQQQMEGLLAPHRPKEPAWFLATVGVSPDHQGKGLGSAVVLPGVEAAERAGVPAFLETS
                     APRNLPFYERLGFTVTADVEVPEGPRTWCMTRKPGA"
     primer_bind     complement(6850..6869)
                     /label=Puro-R
                     /note="Puromycin resistance gene, reverse primer. Also
                     called puro-variant-R"
     primer_bind     7346..7366
                     /label=Puro-F
                     /note="Puromycin resistance gene, forward primer"
     LTR             7670..8139
                     /note="long terminal repeat from Moloney murine leukemia
                     virus"
     primer_bind     complement(8269..8286)
                     /label=L4440
                     /note="L4440 vector, forward primer"
     rep_origin      complement(8440..510)
                     /direction=LEFT
                     /label=ori
                     /note="high-copy-number ColE1/pMB1/pBR322/pUC origin of
                     replication"
ORIGIN
        1 taaagatacc aggcgtttcc ccctggaagc tccctcgtgc gctctcctgt tccgaccctg
       61 ccgcttaccg gatacctgtc cgcctttctc ccttcgggaa gcgtggcgct ttctcatagc
      121 tcacgctgta ggtatctcag ttcggtgtag gtcgttcgct ccaagctggg ctgtgtgcac
      181 gaaccccccg ttcagcccga ccgctgcgcc ttatccggta actatcgtct tgagtccaac
      241 ccggtaagac acgacttatc gccactggca gcagccactg gtaacaggat tagcagagcg
      301 aggtatgtag gcggtgctac agagttcttg aagtggtggc ctaactacgg ctacactaga
      361 agaacagtat ttggtatctg cgctctgctg aagccagtta ccttcggaaa aagagttggt
      421 agctcttgat ccggcaaaca aaccaccgct ggtagcggtg gtttttttgt ttgcaagcag
      481 cagattacgc gcagaaaaaa aggatctcaa gaagatcctt tgatcttttc tacggggtct
      541 gacgctcagt ggaacgaaaa ctcacgttaa gggattttgg tcatgagatt atcaaaaagg
      601 atcttcacct agatcctttt gcggccgcaa atcaatctaa agtatatatg agtaaacttg
      661 gtctgacagt taccaatgct taatcagtga ggcacctatc tcagcgatct gtctatttcg
      721 ttcatccata gttgcctgac tccccgtcgt gtagataact acgatacggg agggcttacc
      781 atctggcccc agtgctgcaa tgataccgcg agacccacgc tcaccggctc cagatttatc
      841 agcaataaac cagccagccg gaagggccga gcgcagaagt ggtcctgcaa ctttatccgc
      901 ctccatccag tctattaatt gttgccggga agctagagta agtagttcgc cagttaatag
      961 tttgcgcaac gttgttgcca ttgctacagg catcgtggtg tcacgctcgt cgtttggtat
     1021 ggcttcattc agctccggtt cccaacgatc aaggcgagtt acatgatccc ccatgttgtg
     1081 caaaaaagcg gttagctcct tcggtcctcc gatcgttgtc agaagtaagt tggccgcagt
     1141 gttatcactc atggttatgg cagcactgca taattctctt actgtcatgc catccgtaag
     1201 atgcttttct gtgactggtg agtactcaac caagtcattc tgagaatagt gtatgcggcg
     1261 accgagttgc tcttgcccgg cgtcaatacg ggataatacc gcgccacata gcagaacttt
     1321 aaaagtgctc atcattggaa aacgttcttc ggggcgaaaa ctctcaagga tcttaccgct
     1381 gttgagatcc agttcgatgt aacccactcg tgcacccaac tgatcttcag catcttttac
     1441 tttcaccagc gtttctgggt gagcaaaaac aggaaggcaa aatgccgcaa aaaagggaat
     1501 aagggcgaca cggaaatgtt gaatactcat actcttcctt tttcaatatt attgaagcat
     1561 ttatcagggt tattgtctca tgagcggata catatttgaa tgtatttaga aaaataaaca
     1621 aataggggtt ccgcgcacat ttccccgaaa agtgccacct gcagcctgaa tatgggccaa
     1681 acaggatatc tgtggtaagc agttcctgcc ccggctcagg gccaagaaca gatggaacag
     1741 ctgaatatgg gccaaacagg atatctgtgg taagcagttc ctgccccggc tcagggccaa
     1801 gaacagatgg tccccagatg cggtccagcc ctcagcagtt tctagagaac catcagatgt
     1861 ttccagggtg ccccaaggac ctgaaatgac cctgtgcctt atttgaacta accaatcagt
     1921 tcgcttctcg cttctgttcg cgcgcttctg ctccccgagc tcaataaaag agcccacaac
     1981 ccctcactcg gggcgccagt cctccgattg actgagtcgc ccgggtaccc gtgtatccaa
     2041 taaaccctct tgcagttgca tccgacttgt ggtctcgctg ttccttggga gggtctcctc
     2101 tgagtgattg actacccgtc agcgggggtc tttcatttgg gggctcgtcc gggatcggga
     2161 gacccctgcc cagggaccac cgacccacca ccgggaggca agctggccag caacttatct
     2221 gtgtctgtcc gattgtctag tgtctatgac tgattttatg cgcctgcgtc ggtactagtt
     2281 agctaactag ctctgtatct ggcggacccg tggtggaact gacgagttct gaacacccgg
     2341 ccgcaaccct gggagacgtc ccagggactt tgggggccgt ttttgtggcc cgacctgagg
     2401 aagggagtcg atgtggaatc cgaccccgtc aggatatgtg gttctggtag gagacgagaa
     2461 cctaaaacag ttcccgcctc cgtctgaatt tttgctttcg gtttggaacc gaagccgcgc
     2521 gtcttgtctg ctgcagcgct gcagcatcgt tctgtgttgt ctctgtctga ctgtgtttct
     2581 gtatttgtct gaaaattagg gccagactgt taccactccc ttaagtttga ccttaggtca
     2641 ctggaaagat gtcgagcgga tcgctcacaa ccagtcggta gatgtcaaga agagacgttg
     2701 ggttaccttc tgctctgcag aatggccaac ctttaacgtc ggatggccgc gagacggcac
     2761 ctttaaccga gacctcatca cccaggttaa gatcaaggtc ttttcacctg gcccgcatgg
     2821 acacccagac caggtcccct acatcgtgac ctgggaagcc ttggcttttg acccccctcc
     2881 ctgggtcaag ccctttgtac accctaagcc tccgcctcct cttcctccat ccgccccgtc
     2941 tctccccctt gaacctcctc gttcgacccc gcctcgatcc tccctttatc cagccctcac
     3001 tccttctcta ggcgccggcc ggatcccagt gtggtggtac gtaggaattc gtcctgctgc
     3061 gcacgtggga agccctggcc ccggccaccc ccgcgatgcc gcgcgctccc cgctgccgag
     3121 ccgtgcgctc cctgctgcgc agccactacc gcgaggtgct gccgctggcc acgttcgtgc
     3181 ggcgcctggg gccccagggc tggcggctgg tgcagcgcgg ggacccggcg gctttccgcg
     3241 cgctggtggc ccagtgcctg gtgtgcgtgc cctgggacgc acggccgccc cccgccgccc
     3301 cctccttccg ccaggtgtcc tgcctgaagg agctggtggc ccgagtgctg cagaggctgt
     3361 gcgagcgcgg cgcgaagaac gtgctggcct tcggcttcgc gctgctggac ggggcccgcg
     3421 ggggcccccc cgaggccttc accaccagcg tgcgcagcta cctgcccaac acggtgaccg
     3481 acgcactgcg ggggagcggg gcgtgggggc tgctgctgcg ccgcgtgggc gacgacgtgc
     3541 tggttcacct gctggcacgc tgcgcgctct ttgtgctggt ggctcccagc tgcgcctacc
     3601 aggtgtgcgg gccgccgctg taccagctcg gcgctgccac tcaggcccgg cccccgccac
     3661 acgctagtgg accccgaagg cgtctgggat gcgaacgggc ctggaaccat agcgtcaggg
     3721 aggccggggt ccccctgggc ctgccagccc cgggtgcgag gaggcgcggg ggcagtgcca
     3781 gccgaagtct gccgttgccc aagaggccca ggcgtggcgc tgcccctgag ccggagcgga
     3841 cgcccgttgg gcaggggtcc tgggcccacc cgggcaggac gcgtggaccg agtgaccgtg
     3901 gtttctgtgt ggtgtcacct gccagacccg ccgaagaagc cacctctttg gagggtgcgc
     3961 tctctggcac gcgccactcc cacccatccg tgggccgcca gcaccacgcg ggccccccat
     4021 ccacatcgcg gccaccacgt ccctgggaca cgccttgtcc cccggtgtac gccgagacca
     4081 agcacttcct ctactcctca ggcgacaagg agcagctgcg gccctccttc ctactcagct
     4141 ctctgaggcc cagcctgact ggcgctcgga ggctcgtgga gaccatcttt ctgggttcca
     4201 ggccctggat gccagggact ccccgcaggt tgccccgcct gccccagcgc tactggcaaa
     4261 tgcggcccct gtttctggag ctgcttggga accacgcgca gtgcccctac ggggtgctcc
     4321 tcaagacgca ctgcccgctg cgagctgcgg tcaccccagc agccggtgtc tgtgcccggg
     4381 agaagcccca gggctctgtg gcggcccccg aggaggagga cacagacccc cgtcgcctgg
     4441 tgcagctgct ccgccagcac agcagcccct ggcaggtgta cggcttcgtg cgggcctgcc
     4501 tgcgccggct ggtgccccca ggcctctggg gctccaggca caacgaacgc cgcttcctca
     4561 ggaacaccaa gaagttcatc tccctgggga agcatgccaa gctctcgctg caggagctga
     4621 cgtggaagat gagcgtgcgg ggctgcgctt ggctgcgcag gagcccaggg gttggctgtg
     4681 ttccggccgc agagcaccgt ctgcgtgagg agatcctggc caagttcctg cactggctga
     4741 tgagtgtgta cgtcgtcgag ctgctcaggt ctttctttta tgtcacggag accacgtttc
     4801 aaaagaacag gctctttttc taccggaaga gtgtctggag caagttgcaa agcattggaa
     4861 tcagacagca cttgaagagg gtgcagctgc gggagctgtc ggaagcagag gtcaggcagc
     4921 atcgggaagc caggcccgcc ctgctgacgt ccagactccg cttcatcccc aagcctgacg
     4981 ggctgcggcc gattgtgaac atggactacg tcgtgggagc cagaacgttc cgcagagaaa
     5041 agagggccga gcgtctcacc tcgagggtga aggcactgtt cagcgtgctc aactacgagc
     5101 gggcgcggcg ccccggcctc ctgggcgcct ctgtgctggg cctggacgat atccacaggg
     5161 cctggcgcac cttcgtgctg cgtgtgcggg cccaggaccc gccgcctgag ctgtactttg
     5221 tcaaggtcgc gatcacgggc gcgtacgaca ccatccccca ggacaggctc acggaggtca
     5281 tcgccagcat catcaaaccc cagaacacgt actgcgtgcg tcggtatgcc gtggtccaga
     5341 aggccgccca tgggcacgtc cgcaaggcct tcaagagcca cgtctctacc ttgacagacc
     5401 tccagccgta catgcgacag ttcgtggctc acctgcagga gaccagcccg ctgagggatg
     5461 ccgtcgtcat cgagcagagc tcctccctga atgaggccag cagtggcctc ttcgacgtct
     5521 tcctacgctt catgtgccac cacgccgtgc gcatcagggg caagtcctac gtccagtgcc
     5581 aggggatccc gcagggctcc atcctctcca cgctgctctg cagcctgtgc tacggcgaca
     5641 tggagaacaa gctgtttgcg gggattcggc gggacgggct gctcctgcgt ttggtggatg
     5701 atttcttgtt ggtgacacct cacctcaccc acgcgaaaac cttcctcagg accctggtcc
     5761 gaggtgtccc tgagtatggc tgcgtggtga acttgcggaa gacagtggtg aacttccctg
     5821 tagaagacga ggccctgggt ggcacggctt ttgttcagat gccggcccac ggcctattcc
     5881 cctggtgcgg cctgctgctg gatacccgga ccctggaggt gcagagcgac tactccagct
     5941 atgcccggac ctccatcaga gccagtctca ccttcaaccg cggcttcaag gctgggagga
     6001 acatgcgtcg caaactcttt ggggtcttgc ggctgaagtg tcacagcctg tttctggatt
     6061 tgcaggtgaa cagcctccag acggtgtgca ccaacatcta caagatcctc ctgctgcagg
     6121 cgtacaggtt tcacgcatgt gtgctgcagc tcccatttca tcagcaagtt tggaagaacc
     6181 ccacattttt cctgcgcgtc atctctgaca cggcctccct ctgctactcc atcctgaaag
     6241 ccaagaacgc agggatgtcg ctgggggcca agggcgccgc cggccctctg ccctccgagg
     6301 ccgtgcagtg gctgtgccac caagcattcc tgctcaagct gactcgacac cgtgtcacct
     6361 acgtgccact cctggggtca ctcaggacag cccagacgca gctgagtcgg aagctcccgg
     6421 ggacgacgct gactgccctg gaggccgcag ccaacccggc actgccctca gacttcaaga
     6481 ccatcctgga ctgagtcgac cctgtggaat gtgtgtcagt tagggtgtgg aaagtcccca
     6541 ggctccccag caggcagaag tatgcaaagc atgcatctca attagtcagc aaccaggtgt
     6601 ggaaagtccc caggctcccc agcaggcaga agtatgcaaa gcatgcatct caattagtca
     6661 gcaaccatag tcccgcccct aactccgccc atcccgcccc taactccgcc cagttccgcc
     6721 cattctccgc cccatggctg actaattttt tttatttatg cagaggccga ggccgcctcg
     6781 gcctctgagc tattccagaa gtagtgagga ggcttttttg gaggcctagg cttttgcaaa
     6841 aagcttacca tgaccgagta caagcccacg gtgcgcctcg ccacccgcga cgacgtcccc
     6901 agggccgtac gcaccctcgc cgccgcgttc gccgactacc ccgccacgcg ccacaccgtc
     6961 gatccggacc gccacatcga gcgggtcacc gagctgcaag aactcttcct cacgcgcgtc
     7021 gggctcgaca tcggcaaggt gtgggtcgcg gacgacggcg ccgcggtggc ggtctggacc
     7081 acgccggaga gcgtcgaagc gggggcggtg ttcgccgaga tcggcccgcg catggccgag
     7141 ttgagcggtt cccggctggc cgcgcagcaa cagatggaag gcctcctggc gccgcaccgg
     7201 cccaaggagc ccgcgtggtt cctggccacc gtcggcgtct cgcccgacca ccagggcaag
     7261 ggtctgggca gcgccgtcgt gctccccgga gtggaggcgg ccgagcgcgc cggggtgccc
     7321 gccttcctgg agacctccgc gccccgcaac ctccccttct acgagcggct cggcttcacc
     7381 gtcaccgccg acgtcgaggt gcccgaagga ccgcgcacct ggtgcatgac ccgcaagccc
     7441 ggtgcctgac gcccgcccca cgacccgcag cgcccgaccg aaaggagcgc acgaccccat
     7501 gcatcgataa aataaaagat tttatttagt ctccagaaaa aggggggaat gaaagacccc
     7561 acctgtaggt ttggcaagct agcttaagta acgccatttt gcaaggcatg gaaaaataca
     7621 taactgagaa tagagaagtt cagatcaagg tcaggaacag atggaacagc tgaatatggg
     7681 ccaaacagga tatctgtggt aagcagttcc tgccccggct cagggccaag aacagatgga
     7741 acagctgaat atgggccaaa caggatatct gtggtaagca gttcctgccc cggctcaggg
     7801 ccaagaacag atggtcccca gatgcggtcc agccctcagc agtttctaga gaaccatcag
     7861 atgtttccag ggtgccccaa ggacctgaaa tgaccctgtg ccttatttga actaaccaat
     7921 cagttcgctt ctcgcttctg ttcgcgcgct tctgctcccc gagctcaata aaagagccca
     7981 caacccctca ctcggggcgc cagtcctccg attgactgag tcgcccgggt acccgtgtat
     8041 ccaataaacc ctcttgcagt tgcatccgac ttgtggtctc gctgttcctt gggagggtct
     8101 cctctgagtg attgactacc cgtcagcggg ggtctttcac atgcagcatg tatcaaaatt
     8161 aatttggttt tttttcttaa gtatttacat taaatggcca tagttgcatt aatgaatcgg
     8221 ccaacgcgcg gggagaggcg gtttgcgtat tgggcgctct tccgcttcct cgctcactga
     8281 ctcgctgcgc tcggtcgttc ggctgcggcg agcggtatca gctcactcaa aggcggtaat
     8341 acggttatcc acagaatcag gggataacgc aggaaagaac atgtgagcaa aaggccagca
     8401 aaaggccagg aaccgtaaaa aggccgcgtt gctggcgttt ttccataggc tccgcccccc
     8461 tgacgagcat cacaaaaatc gacgctcaag tcagaggtgg cgaaacccga caggacta
//
