[The description below was written by a language model from this plasmid's Addgene catalogue record and the feature table of its GenBank file.]
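Description:
pBABE-puro-DN-hTERT is a Moloney murine leukemia virus (MMLV)-based retroviral expression vector built on the pBABE-puro backbone and carrying a dominant-negative form of human telomerase reverse transcriptase (hTERT). In bacteria the roughly 8.5 kb plasmid is maintained through a high-copy ColE1/pUC-type origin and selected with ampicillin via the beta-lactamase gene.

The proviral portion is bounded by two MMLV long terminal repeats. Downstream of the 5′ LTR lie the Psi packaging signal and a truncated gag segment lacking its start codon, which together allow efficient encapsidation of the vector RNA when the plasmid is introduced into a packaging cell line that supplies the viral proteins in trans. The hTERT cDNA, about 3.5 kb, is cloned between EcoRI and SalI sites just after this region. No dedicated internal promoter is annotated for it, consistent with the pBABE design in which the insert is transcribed from the 5′ LTR. The insert itself is not annotated as a feature in the sequence record, and the short "WELQut site" called within that interval is most likely an incidental match from automated annotation. According to the catalogue entry, the cDNA carries a two-base-pair mutation that renders the enzyme catalytically dead and dominant negative; the exact residue changes are not stated. Following the insert, an SV40 enhancer/early promoter (which includes the SV40 origin) drives puromycin N-acetyltransferase, allowing selection of stably transduced mammalian cells.

The construct is used to deliver and stably express catalytically inactive hTERT to inhibit endogenous telomerase, as in the associated study examining how telomerase inhibition limits the growth of human cancer cells.
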