Addgene plasmid #1775: pBABE-puro-DN-hTERT
Depositing lab: Bob Weinberg. Depositing organization: Whitehead Institute for Biomedical Research. Publication: Inhibition of telomerase limits the growth of human cancer cells. Hahn WC, Stewart SA, Brooks MW, York SG, Eaton E, Kurachi A, Beijersbergen RL, Knoll JH, Meyerson M, Weinberg RA. Nat Med 1999 Oct;5(10):1164-70. 10.1038/13495 PubMed 10502820.
Backbone
  Vector backbone: pBABE-puro
  Backbone size w/o insert (bp): 5169
  Vector type: Mammalian Expression, Retroviral
  Selectable markers: Puromycin
Growth in bacteria
  Bacterial resistance: Ampicillin, 100 μg/mL
  Growth temperature: 37°C
  Growth strain: DH5alpha
  Copy number: High Copy
Gene/Insert
  Gene/Insert name: hTERT (alt name: telomerase reverse transcriptase)
  Species: H. sapiens (human)
  Insert size (bp): 3500
  Mutation: Dominant negative, 2 base pair mutation, catalytically dead
  Entrez Gene: TERT (a.k.a. CMM9, DKCA2, DKCB4, EST2, PFBMFT1, TCS1, TP2, TRT, hEST2, hTRT)
  Cloning method: Restriction Enzyme; 5′ cloning site EcoRI (not destroyed); 3′ cloning site SalI (not destroyed)
  Sequencing primers: 5′ pBABE 5'
Terms and licenses: Academic/Nonprofit Terms; Industry Terms: Not Available to Industry
How to cite: pBABE-puro-DN-hTERT was a gift from Bob Weinberg (Addgene plasmid # 1775 ; http://n2t.net/addgene:1775 ; RRID:Addgene_1775)
