>Addgene plasmid #1775 | pBABE-puro-DN-hTERT | addgene partial sequence | sequence record 125731 | pBABE5 5'-CTTTATCCAGCCCTCAC-3'
TACGTAGGAATTCGTCCTGCTGCGCACGTGGGAAGCCCTGGCCCCGGCCACCCCCGCGATGCCGCGCGCT
CCCCGCTGCCGAGCCGTGCGCTCCCTGCTGCGCAGCCACTACCGCGAGGTGCTGCCGCTGGCCACGTTCG
TGCGGCGCCTGGGGCCCCAGGGCTGGCGGCTGGTGCAGCGCGGGGACCCGGCGGCTTTCCGCGCGCTGGT
GGCCCAGTGCCTGGTGTGCGTGCCCTGGGACGCACGGCCGCCCCCCGCCGCCCCCTCCTTCCGCCAGGTG
TCCTGCCTGAAGGAGCTGGTGGCCCGAGTGCTGCAGAGGCTGTGCGAGCGCGGCGCGAAGAACGTGCTGG
CCTTCGGCTTCGCGCTGCTGGACGGGGCCCGCGGGGGCCCCCCCGAGGCCTTCACCACCAGCGTGCGCAG
CTACCTGCCCAACACGGTGACCGACGCACTGCGGGGGAGCGGGGCGTGGGGGCTGCTGCTGCGCCGCGTG
GGCGACGACGTGCTGGTTCACCTGCTGGCACGCTGCGCGCTCTTTGTGCTGGTGGCTCCCAGCTGCGCCT
ACCAGGTGTGCGGGCCGCCGCTGTACCAGCTCGGCGCTGCCACTCAGGCCCGGCCCCCGCCACACGCTAG
TGGACCCCGAAGGCGTCTGGGATGCGAACGGGCCTGGAACCATAGCGTCAGGGAGGCCGGGGTCCCCCTG
GGCCTGCCAGCCCCGGGTGCGAGGAGGCGCGGGGGCAGTGCCAGCCGAAGTCTGCCGTTGCCCAAGAGGC
CCAGGCGTGGCGCTGCCCCTGAGCCGGAGCGGACGCCCGTTGGGCAGGGGTCCTGGGCCCACCCGGGCAG
GACGCGTGGACCGAGTGACCGTGGTTTCTGTGTGGTGTCACCTGCCAGACCCGCCGAAGAAGCCACCTCT
TTGGAGGGTGCGCTCTCTGGAACGCGCCACTCCCACCCATCCGTGGGCCGCCAGCACC
