>Addgene plasmid #1775 | pBABE-puro-DN-hTERT | addgene partial sequence | sequence record 125732 | hTERT-DN-F1 5'-TTGCAAAGCATTGGAATCAG-3'
AGCTGCGGGAGCTGTCGGAAGCAGAGGTCAGGCAGCATCGGGAAGCCAGGCCCGCCCTGCTGACGTCCAG
ACTCCGCTTCATCCCCAAGCCTGACGGGCTGCGGCCGATTGTGAACATGGACTACGTCGTGGGAGCCAGA
ACGTTCCGCAGAGAAAAGAGGGCCGAGCGTCTCACCTCGAGGGTGAAGGCACTGTTCAGCGTGCTCAACT
ACGAGCGGGCGCGGCGCCCCGGCCTCCTGGGCGCCTCTGTGCTGGGCCTGGACGATATCCACAGGGCCTG
GCGCACCTTCGTGCTGCGTGTGCGGGCCCAGGACCCGCCGCCTGAGCTGTACTTTGTCAAGGTCGCGATC
ACGGGCGCGTACGACACCATCCCCCAGGACAGGCTCACGGAGGTCATCGCCAGCATCATCAAACCCCAGA
ACACGTACTGCGTGCGTCGGTATGCCGTGGTCCAGAAGGCCGCCCATGGGCACGTCCGCAAGGCCTTCAA
GAGCCACGTCTCTACCTTGACAGACCTCCAGCCGTACATGCGACAGTTCGTGGCTCACCTGCAGGAGACC
AGCCCGCTGAGGGATGCCGTCGTCATCGAGCAGAGCTCCTCCCTGAATGAGGCCAGCAGTGGCCTCTTCG
ACGTCTTCCTACGCTTCATGTGCCACCACGCCGTGCGCATCAGGGGCAAGTCCTACGTCCAGTGCCAGGG
GATCCCGCAGGGCTCCATCCTCTCCACGCTGCTCTGCAGCCTGTGCTACGGCGACATGGAGAACAAGCTG
TTTGCGGGGATTCGGCGGGACGGGCTGCTCCTGCGTTTGGTGGATGATTTCTTGTTGGTGACACCTCACC
TCACCCACGCGAAAACCTTCCTCAGGACCCTGGTCCGAGGTGTCCCTGAGTATGGCTGCGTGGTGAACTT
GCGGAAGACAGTGGTGAACTTCCCTGTAGAAGACGAGGCCCTGGGTGGCACGGCTTTTGTTCAGATGCCG
GCCCACGGCCTATTCCCCTGGTGCGGCCTGCTGCTGGATACCCGGACCCTGGAGGTGCAGAGCGACTACT
CCAGCTATGCCCGGACCTCCATCAGAGCCAGTCTCACCTTCAACCGCGGCTTCAAGGCTGGGAGGAACAT
GCGTCGCAAAC
