>Addgene plasmid #1775 | pBABE-puro-DN-hTERT | addgene partial sequence | sequence record 125733 | pBABE3 5'-ACCCTAACTGACACACATTCC-3'
GGTTGGCTGCGGCCTCCAGGGCAGTCAGCGTCGTCCCCGGGAGCTTCCGACTCAGCTGCGTCTGGGCTGT
CCTGAGTGACCCCAGGAGTGGCACGTAGGTGACACGGTGTCGAGTCAGCTTGAGCAGGAATGCTTGGTGG
CACAGCCACTGCACGGCCTCGGAGGGCAGAGGGCCGGCGGCGCCCTTGGCCCCCAGCGACATCCCTGCGT
TCTTGGCTTTCAGGATGGAGTAGCAGAGGGAGGCCGTGTCAGAGATGACGCGCAGGAAAAATGTGGGGTT
CTTCCAAACTTGCTGATGAAATGGGAGCTGCAGCACACATGCGTGAAACCTGTACGCCTGCAGCAGGAGG
ATCTTGTAGATGTTGGTGCACACCGTCTGGAGGCTGTTCACCTGCAAATCCAGAAACAGGCTGTGACACT
TCAGCCGCAAGACCCCAAAGAGTTTGCGACGCATGTTCCTCCCAGCCTTGAAGCCGCGGTTGAAGGTGAG
ACTGGCTCTGATGGAGGTCCGGGCATAGCTGGAGTAGTCGCTCTGCACCTCCAGGGTCCGGGTATCCAGC
AGCAGGCCGCACCAGGGGAATAGGCCGTGGGCCGGCATCTGAACAAAAGCCGTGCCACCCAGGGCCTCGT
CTTCTACAGGGAAGTTCACCACTGTCTTCCGCAAGTTCACCACGCAGCCATACTCAGGGACACCTCGGAC
CAGGGTCCTGAGGAAGGTTTTCGCGTGGGTGAGGTGAGGTGTCACCAAC
